>Addgene plasmid #78897 | pWalium20-10XUAS-3XFLAG-dCas9-VPR | depositor full sequence | sequence record 154056 | pWalium20-10XUAS-3XFLAG-dCas9-VPR sequence 15540 bps
CACCTAAATTGTAAGCGTTAATATTTTGTTAAAATTCGCGTTAAATTTTTGTTAAATCAGCTCATTTTTT
AACCAATAGGCCGAAATCGGCAAAATCCCTTATAAATCAAAAGAATAGACCGAGATAGGGT
[37 nt withheld, positions 132-168]
AAAGAACGTGGACTCCAACGTCAAAGG
[49 nt withheld, positions 196-244]
T
[91 nt withheld, positions 246-336]
G
[124 nt withheld, positions 338-461]
CCCATTCGCCATTCAGGCTGCGCAACTGTTGGGAAGGGCGATCGGTGCGGGCCTCTTCGCTATTACGCCA
GCTGGCGAAAGGGGGATGTGCTGCAAGGCGATTAAGTTGGGTAACGCCAGGGTTTTCCCAGTCACGACGT
TGTAAAACGACGGCCAGTGAATTGTAATACGACTCACTATAGGGCGAATTGGGTACAAGCTTCACGACCT
GAGGCGCGCCTCCAGTGAAATCCAAGCATTTTCTAAATTAAATGTATTCTTATTATTATAGTTGTTATTT
TTGATATATATAAACAACACTATTATGCCCACCATTTTTTTGAGATGCATCTACACAAGGAACAAACACT
GGATGTCACTTTCAGTTCAAATTGTAACGCTAATCACTCCGAACAGGTCACAAAAAATTACCTTAAAAAG
TCATAATATTAAATTAGAATAAATATAGCTGTGAGGGAAATATATACAAATATATTGGAGCAAATAAATT
GTACATACAAATATTTATTACTAATTTCTATTGAGACGAAATGAACCACTCGGAACCATTTGAGCGAACC
GAATCGCGCGGAACTAACGACAGTCGCTCCAAGGTCGTCGAACAAAAGGTGAATGTGTTGCGGAGAGCGG
GTGGGAGACAGCGAAAGAGCAACTACGAAACGTGGTGTGGTGGAGGTGAATTATGAAGAGGGCGCGCGAT
TTGAAAAGTATGTATATAAAAAATATATCCCGGTGTTTTATGTAGCGATAAACGAGTTTTTGATGTAAGG
TATGCAGGTGTGTAAGTCTTTTGGTTAGAAGACAAATCCAAAGTCTACTTGTGGGGATGTTCGAAGGGGA
AATACTTGTATTCTATAGGTCATATCTTGTTTTTATTGGCACAAATATAATTACATTAGCTTTTTGAGGG
GGCAATAAACAGTAAACACGATGGTAATAATGGTAAAAAAAAAAACAAGCAGTTATTTCGGATATATGTC
GGCTACTCCTTGCGTCGGGCCCGAAGTCTTAGAGCCAGATATGCGAGCACCCGGAAGCTCACGATGAGAA
TGGCCAGACCCACGTAGTCCAGCGGCAGATCGGCGGCGGAGAAGTTAAGCGTCTCCAGGATGACCTTGCC
CGAACTGGGGCACGTGGTGTTCGACGATGTGCAGCTAATTTCGCCCGGCTCCACGTCCGCCCATTGGTTA
ATCAGCAGACCCTCGTTGGCGTAACGGAACCATGAGAGGTACGACAACCATTTGAGGTATACTGGCACCG
AGCCCGAGTTCAAGAAGAAGCCGCCAAAGAGCAGGAATGGTATGATAACCGGCGGACCCACAGACAGCGC
CATCGAGGTCGAGGAGCTGGCGCAGGATATTAGATATCCGAAGGACGTTGACACATTGGCCACCAGAGTG
ACCAGCGCCAGGCAGTTGAAGAAGTGCAGCACTCCGGCCCGCAGTCCGATCATCGGATAGGCAATCGCCG
TGAAGACCAGTGGCACTGTGAGAAAAAGCGGTAATTCGGCAATCGTTTTGCCCAGAAAGTATGTGTCACA
GCGATAAAGTCGACTTCGGGCCTCCCTCATAAAAACTGGCAGCTCTGAGGTGAACACCTAAATCGAATCG
ATTCATTAGAAAGTTAGTAAATTATTAATATGCAAATGTATTCTAAACAAGACTTACATTTATCGTGGCA
AAGACGTTTTGAAAGGTCATGTTGGTCAGGAAGAGGAAGATGGCTCCGTTGATATTCATCACGCCCACTT
GCGTGAGTTGTTGGCCCAAAAAGATGAGGCCAATCAAGATGGCAACCATCTGCAAATTAAAATGTTACTC
GCATCTCATTAATATTCATATCTTCAACATGTTCGCGAGTTAAATGAAATTTATTTATTTTCTGCAAAAC
TATAAACTATACATCTCATTGAAAAAAACTAAGAAGGGTGTGGAATCAGGCAATTCTAACTAAAATCTAG
CGAATTTGTTTCCAAGAATTGTAAGCGTTATATCATTTGTTTCCACTGGAACCACTCACCGTTGTCTGAA
TAAGTCGCACTTTTACGAGGAGTGGTTCCTTGAGCACCGACAGCCAGGATCGCCACAGGACCGCCCGGAA
CTGCATGAACCAGGTGGCCTTGTAGGTGTACCCATTCTCCGGCTGCTCCAGTGGCTTCTCCAAATTTTTG
GTGGCCAACAACTGCTCCATATCCCGGGCTACTTTGCTAATAGCAAAATTGTCGCATATCTTGGCGATCC
GATCACGGGACTCGATCTCCCGTCCGGGCACAACGGCCAACACCTGTACGTAAAAGTCCGCCGGATTGTA
GTTGGTAGGACACTGGGCACCCACGCTGGATAGGAGTTGAGATGTAATGTAATGCTAGATACCCTTAATA
AACACATCGAACTCACTAGGAAAAGAAGTCGACGGCTTCGCTGGGAGTGCCCAAGAAAGCTACCCTGCCC
TCGGCCATCAGAAGGATCTTGTCAAAGAGCTCAAACAGCTCGGAAGACGGCTGATGAATGGTCAGGATGA
CGGTCTTGCCCTTCTGCGACAGCTTCTTCAGCACCTGGACGACGCTGTGGGCGGTAAATGAGTCCAGTCC
GGAGGTGGGCTCATCGCAGATCAGAAGCGGCGGATCGGTTAGTGCCTCGGAGGCGAATGCCAGACGCTTC
CTTTCTCCGCCGGACAGACCTTTCACCCTGCCGGGCACACCGATGATCGTGTGCTGACATTTGCTGAGCG
AAAGCTCCTGGATCACCTGATCCACGCGGGCCACTCGCTGCCGATAGGTCAGATGTCGTGGCATCCGCAC
CATGGCCTGGAAAATCAGGTGTTCCCTGGCCGTTAGGGAGCCGATAAAGAGGTCATCCTGCTGGACATAG
GCGCACCTGGCCTGCATCTCCTTGGCGTCCACAGGTTGGCCATTGAGCAGTCGCATCCCGGATGGCGATA
CTTGGATGCCCTGCGGCGATCGAAAGGCAAGGGCATTCAGCAGGGTCGTCTTTCCGGCACCGGAACTGCC
CATCACGGCCAAAAGTTCGCCCGGATAGGCCACGCCGCAAACTGAGTTTCAAATTGGTAATTGGACCCTT
TATTAAGATTTCACACAGATCAGCCGACTGCGAATAGAAACTCACCGTTCTTGAGCAAATGTTTCCTGGG
CGCCGGTATGTGTCGCTCGTTGCAGAATAGTCCGCGTGTCCGGTTGACCAGCTGCCGCCATCCGGAGCCC
GGCTGATTGACCGCCCCAAAGATGTCCATATTGTGCCAGGCATAGGTGAGGTTCTCGGCTAGTTGGCCGC
TCCCTGAACCGGAGTCCTCCGGCGGACTGGGTGGCAGGAGCGTGCCGTAGTTTTTGGCCTGCCCGAAGCC
CTGGTTAATGCAGCTCTGCGAAGCCGCTCCGCTGTCACCCTGCAATGATAGGGGATCTCAAATATCAACT
ACAAGCGTTATGCTCATCTAACCCCGAACAAAACGAAGTATCCTACGAAGTAGGTTTATACTTTTATTTA
TTTTTTGTGCATCTAGGATCAGCTTAAAATATCTGGTTGTTATATTTTTTGTAAAAAAGAATGTAGTCGA
AAATGAATGCCTTTAGATGTCTTGATCATGATATGATCTTAAAAATTGTCTTATATAGCGAGCACAGCTA
CCAGAATAATCTGTTTCGTGTCACTATTTGTTTGTGCGATTGCGGTTTGGGATTTTTGTGGGTCGCAGTT
CTCACGCCGCAGACAATTTGATGTTGCAATCGCAGTTCCTATAGATCAAGTGAACTTAAGATGTATGCAC
ATGTACTACTCACATTGTTCAGATGCTCGGCAGATGGGTGTTTGCTGCCTCCGCGAATTAATAGCTCCTG
ATCCTCTTGGCCCATTGCCGGGATTTTTCACACTTTCCCCTGCTTACCCACCCAAAACCAATCACCACCC
CAATCACTCAAAAAACAAACAAAAATAAGAAGCGAGAGGAGTTTTGGCACAGCACTTTGTGTTTAATTGA
TGGCGTAAACCGCTTGGAGCTTCGTCACGAAACCGCTGACAAAGTGCAACTGAAGGCGGACATTGACGCT
AGGTAACGCTACAAACGGTGGCGAAAGAGATAGCGGACGCAGCGGCGAAAGAGACGGCGATATTTCTGTG
GACAGAGAAGGAGGCAAACAGCGCTGACTTTGAGTGGAATGTCATTTTGAGTGAGAGGTAATCGAAAGAA
CCTGGTACTTCAAATACCCTTGGATCGAAGTAAATTTAAAACTGATCAGATAAGTTCAATGATATCCAGT
GCAGTAAAAAATAAAAAAAAAAAATGTTTTTTTTTATCTACTTTCCGCAAAAATGGGTTTTATTAACTTA
CATACATGGCGCGCCAGATCGCAAGAAGCTTGATATCATCGATCTCGAGGCTGCATCCAACGCGTTGGGA
GCTCTCCGGATCAATTCGGCTTCAGGTACCGTCGACGATGTAGGTCACGGTCTCGAAGCCGCGGTGCGGG
TGCCAGGGCGTGCCCTTGGGCTCCCCGGGCGCGTACTCCACCTCACCCATCTGGTCCATCATGATGAACG
GGTCGAGGTGGCGGTAGTTGATCCCGGCGAACGCGCGGCGCACCGGGAAGCCCTCGCCCTCGAAACCGCT
GGGCGCGGTGGTCACGGTGAGCACGGGACGTGCGACGGCGTCGGCGGGTGCGGATACGCGGGGCAGCGTC
AGCGGGTTCTCGACGGTCACGGCGGGCATGTCGACAAGCCGAATTGATCCACTAGAAGGCCTAATTCGGT
ACACTAGTTGGCCACGTAATAAGTGTGCGTTGAATTTATTCGCAAAAACATTGCATATTTTCGGCAAAGT
AAAATTTTGTTGCATACCTTATCAAAAAATAAGTGCTGCATACTTTTTAGAGAAACCAAATAATTTTTTA
TTGCATACCCGTTTTTAATAAAATACATTGCATACCCTCTTTTAATAAAAAATATTGCATACTTTGACGA
AACAAATTTTCGTTGCATACCCAATAAAAGATTATTATATTGCATACCCGTTTTTAATAAAATACATTGC
ATACCCTCTTTTAATAAAAAATATTGCATACGTTGACGAAACAAATTTTCGTTGCATACCCAATAAAAGA
TTATTATATTGCATACCTTTTCTTGCCATACCATTTAGCCGATCAATTGTGCTCGGCAACAGTATATTTG
TGGTGTGCCAACCAACAACACTAGTAGTACCAGCTTATAACTTCGTATAATGTATGCTATACGAAGTTAT
CTGCAGGCAGGTCGGAGTACTGTCCTCCGAGCGGAGTACTGTCCTCCGAGCGGAGTACTGTCCTCCGAGC
GGAGTACTGTCCTCCGAGCGGAGTACTGTCCTCCGAGCGGAGACTCCCATGGATAACTTCGTATAATGTA
TGCTATACGAAGTTATGGATCCGCAGGTCGGAGTACTGTCCTCCGAGCGGAGTACTGTCCTCCGAGCGGA
GTACTGTCCTCCGAGCGGAGTACTGTCCTCCGAGCGGAGTACTGTCCTCCGAGCGGAGACTCGTCGACAG
CGAGCGCCGGAGTATAAATAGAGGCGCTTCGTCTACGGAGCGACAATTCAATTCAAACAAGCAAAGTGAA
CACGTCGCTAAGCGAAAGCTAAGCAAATAAACAAGCGCAGCTGAACAAGCTAAACAATCTGCAGTAAAGT
GCAAGTTAAAGTGAATCAATTAAAAGTAACCAGCAACCAAGTAAATCAACTGCAACTACTGAAATCTGCC
AAGAAGTAATTATTGAATACAAGAAGAGAACTCTGAATAGGGAATTGGGAATTGAGATCTGTTCTAGAAA
ACATCCCATAAAACATCCCATATTCAGCCGCTAGCATGGATGTTTTCCCGCCACCATGGATTACAAGGAT
CACGATGGCGACTACAAGGACCATGACATCGACTATAAGGACGACGACGATAAGATGGCCCCCAAGAAGA
AGCGCAAAGTGGGCATCCATGGCGTGCCAGCCGCCGACAAGAAGTACTCCATTGGGCTCGCTATCGGCAC
AAACAGCGTCGGCTGGGCCGTCATTACGGACGAGTACAAGGTGCCGAGCAAAAAATTCAAAGTTCTGGGC
AATACCGATCGCCACAGCATAAAGAAGAACCTCATTGGCGCCCTCCTGTTCGACTCCGGGGAGACGGCCG
AAGCCACGCGGCTCAAAAGAACAGCACGGCGCAGATATACCCGCAGAAAGAATCGGATCTGCTACCTGCA
GGAGATCTTTAGTAATGAGATGGCTAAGGTGGATGACTCTTTCTTCCATAGGCTGGAGGAGTCCTTTTTG
GTGGAGGAGGATAAAAAGCACGAGCGCCACCCAATCTTTGGCAATATCGTGGACGAGGTGGCGTACCATG
AAAAGTACCCAACCATATATCATCTGAGGAAGAAGCTTGTAGACAGTACTGATAAGGCTGACTTGCGGTT
GATCTATCTCGCGCTGGCGCATATGATCAAATTTCGGGGACACTTCCTCATCGAGGGGGACCTGAACCCA
GACAACAGCGATGTCGATAAACTCTTTATCCAACTGGTTCAGACTTACAATCAGCTTTTCGAAGAGAACC
CGATCAACGCATCCGGAGTTGACGCCAAAGCAATCCTGAGCGCTAGGCTGTCCAAATCCCGGCGGCTCGA
AAACCTCATCGCACAGCTCCCTGGGGAGAAGAAGAACGGCCTGTTTGGTAATCTTATCGCCCTGTCACTC
GGGCTGACCCCCAACTTTAAATCTAACTTCGACCTGGCCGAAGATGCCAAGCTTCAACTGAGCAAAGACA
CCTACGATGATGATCTCGACAATCTGCTGGCCCAGATCGGCGACCAGTACGCAGACCTTTTTTTGGCGGC
AAAGAACCTGTCAGACGCCATTCTGCTGAGTGATATTCTGCGAGTGAACACGGAGATCACCAAAGCTCCG
CTGAGCGCTAGTATGATCAAGCGCTATGATGAGCACCACCAAGACTTGACTTTGCTGAAGGCCCTTGTCA
GACAGCAACTGCCTGAGAAGTACAAGGAAATTTTCTTCGATCAGTCTAAAAATGGCTACGCCGGATACAT
TGACGGCGGAGCAAGCCAGGAGGAATTTTACAAATTTATTAAGCCCATCTTGGAAAAAATGGACGGCACC
GAGGAGCTGCTGGTAAAGCTTAACAGAGAAGATCTGTTGCGCAAACAGCGCACTTTCGACAATGGAAGCA
TCCCCCACCAGATTCACCTGGGCGAACTGCACGCTATCCTCAGGCGGCAAGAGGATTTCTACCCCTTTTT
GAAAGATAACAGGGAAAAGATTGAGAAAATCCTCACATTTCGGATACCCTACTATGTAGGCCCCCTCGCC
CGGGGAAATTCCAGATTCGCGTGGATGACTCGCAAATCAGAAGAGACCATCACTCCCTGGAACTTCGAGG
AAGTCGTGGATAAGGGGGCCTCTGCCCAGTCCTTCATCGAAAGGATGACTAACTTTGATAAAAATCTGCC
TAACGAAAAGGTGCTTCCTAAACACTCTCTGCTGTACGAGTACTTCACAGTTTATAACGAGCTCACCAAG
GTCAAATACGTCACAGAAGGGATGAGAAAGCCAGCATTCCTGTCTGGAGAGCAGAAGAAAGCTATCGTGG
ACCTCCTCTTCAAGACGAACCGGAAAGTTACCGTGAAACAGCTCAAAGAAGACTATTTCAAAAAGATTGA
ATGTTTCGACTCTGTTGAAATCAGCGGAGTGGAGGATCGCTTCAACGCATCCCTGGGAACGTATCACGAT
CTCCTGAAAATCATTAAAGACAAGGACTTCCTGGACAATGAGGAGAACGAGGACATTCTTGAGGACATTG
TCCTCACCCTTACGTTGTTTGAAGATAGGGAGATGATTGAAGAACGCTTGAAAACTTACGCTCATCTCTT
CGACGACAAAGTCATGAAACAGCTCAAGAGGCGCCGATATACAGGATGGGGGCGGCTGTCAAGAAAACTG
ATCAATGGGATCCGAGACAAGCAGAGTGGAAAGACAATCCTGGATTTTCTTAAGTCCGATGGATTTGCCA
ACCGGAACTTCATGCAGTTGATCCATGATGACTCTCTCACCTTTAAGGAGGACATCCAGAAAGCACAAGT
TTCTGGCCAGGGGGACAGTCTTCACGAGCACATCGCTAATCTTGCAGGTAGCCCAGCTATCAAAAAGGGA
ATACTGCAGACCGTTAAGGTCGTGGATGAACTCGTCAAAGTAATGGGAAGGCATAAGCCCGAGAATATCG
TTATCGAGATGGCCCGAGAGAACCAAACTACCCAGAAGGGACAGAAGAACAGTAGGGAAAGGATGAAGAG
GATTGAAGAGGGTATAAAAGAACTGGGGTCCCAAATCCTTAAGGAACACCCAGTTGAAAACACCCAGCTT
CAGAATGAGAAGCTCTACCTGTACTACCTGCAGAACGGCAGGGACATGTACGTGGATCAGGAACTGGACA
TCAATCGGCTCTCCGACTACGACGTGGCTGCTATCGTGCCCCAGTCTTTTCTCAAAGATGATTCTATTGA
TAATAAAGTGTTGACAAGATCCGATAAAGCTAGAGGGAAGAGTGATAACGTCCCCTCAGAAGAAGTTGTC
AAGAAAATGAAAAATTATTGGCGGCAGCTGCTGAACGCCAAACTGATCACACAACGGAAGTTCGATAATC
TGACTAAGGCTGAACGAGGTGGCCTGTCTGAGTTGGATAAAGCCGGCTTCATCAAAAGGCAGCTTGTTGA
GACACGCCAGATCACCAAGCACGTGGCCCAAATTCTCGATTCACGCATGAACACCAAGTACGATGAAAAT
GACAAACTGATTCGAGAGGTGAAAGTTATTACTCTGAAGTCTAAGCTGGTCTCAGATTTCAGAAAGGACT
TTCAGTTTTATAAGGTGAGAGAGATCAACAATTACCACCATGCGCATGATGCCTACCTGAATGCAGTGGT
AGGCACTGCACTTATCAAAAAATATCCCAAGCTTGAATCTGAATTTGTTTACGGAGACTATAAAGTGTAC
GATGTTAGGAAAATGATCGCAAAGTCTGAGCAGGAAATAGGCAAGGCCACCGCTAAGTACTTCTTTTACA
GCAATATTATGAATTTTTTCAAGACCGAGATTACACTGGCCAATGGAGAGATTCGGAAGCGACCACTTAT
CGAAACAAACGGAGAAACAGGAGAAATCGTGTGGGACAAGGGTAGGGATTTCGCGACAGTCCGGAAGGTC
CTGTCCATGCCGCAGGTGAACATCGTTAAAAAGACCGAAGTACAGACCGGAGGCTTCTCCAAGGAAAGTA
TCCTCCCGAAAAGGAACAGCGACAAGCTGATCGCACGCAAAAAAGATTGGGACCCCAAGAAATACGGCGG
ATTCGATTCTCCTACAGTCGCTTACAGTGTACTGGTTGTGGCCAAAGTGGAGAAAGGGAAGTCTAAAAAA
CTCAAAAGCGTCAAGGAACTGCTGGGCATCACAATCATGGAGCGATCAAGCTTCGAAAAAAACCCCATCG
ACTTTCTCGAGGCGAAAGGATATAAAGAGGTCAAAAAAGACCTCATCATTAAGCTTCCCAAGTACTCTCT
CTTTGAGCTTGAAAACGGCCGGAAACGAATGCTCGCTAGTGCGGGCGAGCTGCAGAAAGGTAACGAGCTG
GCACTGCCCTCTAAATACGTTAATTTCTTGTATCTGGCCAGCCACTATGAAAAGCTCAAAGGGTCTCCCG
AAGATAATGAGCAGAAGCAGCTGTTCGTGGAACAACACAAACACTACCTTGATGAGATCATCGAGCAAAT
AAGCGAATTCTCCAAAAGAGTGATCCTCGCCGACGCTAACCTCGATAAGGTGCTTTCTGCTTACAATAAG
CACAGGGATAAGCCCATCAGGGAGCAGGCAGAAAACATTATCCACTTGTTTACTCTGACCAACTTGGGCG
CGCCTGCAGCCTTCAAGTACTTCGACACCACCATAGACAGAAAGCGGTACACCTCTACAAAGGAGGTCCT
GGACGCCACACTGATTCATCAGTCAATTACGGGGCTCTATGAAACAAGAATCGACCTCTCTCAGCTCGGT
GGAGACAGCAGGGCTGACCCCAAGAAGAAGAGGAAGGTGGAGGCCAGCGGTTCCGGACGGGCTGACGCAT
TGGACGATTTTGATCTGGATATGCTGGGAAGTGACGCCCTCGATGATTTTGACCTTGACATGCTTGGTTC
GGATGCCCTTGATGACTTTGACCTCGACATGCTCGGCAGTGACGCCCTTGATGATTTCGACCTGGACATG
CTGATTAACTCTAGAAGTTCCGGATCTCCGAAAAAGAAACGCAAAGTTGGTAGCCAGTACCTGCCCGACA
CCGACGACCGGCACCGGATCGAGGAAAAGCGGAAGCGGACCTACGAGACATTCAAGAGCATCATGAAGAA
GTCCCCCTTCAGCGGCCCCACCGACCCTAGACCTCCACCTAGAAGAATCGCCGTGCCCAGCAGATCCAGC
GCCAGCGTGCCAAAACCTGCCCCCCAGCCTTACCCCTTCACCAGCAGCCTGAGCACCATCAACTACGACG
AGTTCCCTACCATGGTGTTCCCCAGCGGCCAGATCTCTCAGGCCTCTGCTCTGGCTCCAGCCCCTCCTCA
GGTGCTGCCTCAGGCTCCTGCTCCTGCACCAGCTCCAGCCATGGTGTCTGCACTGGCTCAGGCACCAGCA
CCCGTGCCTGTGCTGGCTCCTGGACCTCCACAGGCTGTGGCTCCACCAGCCCCTAAACCTACACAGGCCG
GCGAGGGCACACTGTCTGAAGCTCTGCTGCAGCTGCAGTTCGACGACGAGGATCTGGGAGCCCTGCTGGG
AAACAGCACCGATCCTGCCGTGTTCACCGACCTGGCCAGCGTGGACAACAGCGAGTTCCAGCAGCTGCTG
AACCAGGGCATCCCTGTGGCCCCTCACACCACCGAGCCCATGCTGATGGAATACCCCGAGGCCATCACCC
GGCTCGTGACAGGCGCTCAGAGGCCTCCTGATCCAGCTCCTGCCCCTCTGGGAGCACCAGGCCTGCCTAA
TGGACTGCTGTCTGGCGACGAGGACTTCAGCTCTATCGCCGACATGGACTTCTCCGCACTGCTGGGTAGC
GGATCGGGATCTCGGGATTCCAGGGAAGGGATGTTTTTGCCGAAGCCTGAGGCCGGCTCCGCTATTAGTG
ACGTGTTTGAGGGCCGCGAGGTGTGCCAGCCAAAACGAATCCGGCCATTTCATCCTCCAGGAAGTCCATG
GGCCAACCGCCCACTCCCCGCCAGCCTCGCACCAACACCAACCGGTCCAGTACATGAGCCAGTCGGGTCA
CTGACCCCGGCACCAGTCCCTCAGCCACTGGATCCAGCGCCCGCAGTGACTCCCGAGGCCAGTCACCTGT
TGGAGGATCCCGATGAAGAGACGAGCCAGGCTGTCAAAGCCCTTCGGGAGATGGCCGATACTGTGATTCC
CCAGAAGGAAGAGGCTGCAATCTGTGGCCAAATGGACCTTTCCCATCCGCCCCCAAGGGGCCATCTGGAT
GAGCTGACAACCACACTTGAGTCCATGACCGAGGATCTGAACCTGGACTCACCCCTGACCCCGGAATTGA
ACGAGATTCTGGATACCTTCCTGAACGACGAGTGCCTCTTGCATGCCATGCATATCAGCACAGGACTGTC
CATCTTCGACACATCTCTGTTTTGAATTGCAAAGAACTAGAGCCGCGGGATCTTTGTGAAGGAACCTTAC
TTCTGTGGTGTGACATAATTGGACAAACTACCTACAGAGATTTAAAGCTCTAAGGTAAATATAAAATTTT
TAAGTGTATAATGTGTTAAACTACTGATTCTAATTGTTTGTGTATTTTAGATTCCAACCTATGGAACTGA
TGAATGGGAGCAGTGGTGGAATGCCTTTAATGAGGAAAACCTGTTTTGCTCAGAAGAAATGCCATCTAGT
GATGATGAGGCTACTGCTGACTCTCAACATTCTACTCCTCCAAAAAAGAAGAGAAAGGTAGAAGACCCCA
AGGACTTTCCTTCAGAATTGCTAAGTTTTTTGAGTCATGCTGTGTTTAGTAATAGAACTCTTGCTTGCTT
TGCTATTTACACCACAAAGGAAAAAGCTGCACTGCTATACAAGAAAATTATGGAAAAATATTTGATGTAT
AGTGCCTTGACTAGAGATCATAATCAGCCATACCACATTTGTAGAGGTTTTACTTGCTTTAAAAAACCTC
CCACACCTCCCCCTGAACCTGAAACATAAAATGAATGGAATTGTTGTTGTTAACTTGTTTATTGCAGCTT
ATAATGGTTACAAATAAAGCAATAGCATCACAAATTTCACAAATAAAGCATTTTTTTCACTGCATTCTAG
TTGTGGTTTGTCCAAACTCATCAATGTATCTTATCATGTCTGGTTCCAGAGCTCTGGCCACGTAATAAGT
GTGCGTTGAATTTATTCGCAAAAACATTGCATATTTTCGGCAAAGTAAAATTTTGTTGCATACCTTATCA
AAAAATAAGTGCTGCATACTTTTTAGAGAAACCAAATAATTTTTTATTGCATACCCGTTTTTAATAAAAT
ACATTGCATACCCTCTTTTAATAAAAAATATTGCATACTTTGACGAAACAAATTTTCGTTGCATACCCAA
TAAAAGATTATTATATTGCATACCCGTTTTTAATAAAATACATTGCATACCCTCTTTTAATAAAAAATAT
TGCATACGTTGACGAAACAAATTTTCGTTGCATACCCAATAAAAGATTATTATATTGCATACCTTTTCTT
GCCATACCATTTAGCCGATCAATTGTGCTCGGCAACAGTATATTTGTGGTGTGCCAACCAACAACGAGCT
CCAGCTTTTGTTCCCTTTAGTGAGGGTTAATTTCGAGCTTGGCGTAATCATGGTCATAGCTGTTTCCTGT
GTGAAATTGTTATCCGCTCACAATTCCACACAACATACGAGCCGGAAGCATAAAGTGTAAAGCCTGGGGT
GCCTAATGAGTGAGCTAACTCACATTAATTGCGTTGCGCTCACTGCCCGCTTTCCAGTCGGGAAACCTGT
CGTGCCAGCTGCATTAATGAATCGGCCAACGCGCGGGGAGAGGCGGTTTGCGTATTGGGCGCTCTTCCGC
TTCCTCGCTCACTGACTCGCTGCGCTCGGTCGTTCGGCTGCGGCGAGCGGTATCAGCTCACTCAAAGGCG
GTAATACGGTTATCCACAGAATCAGGGGATAACGCAGGAAAGAACATGTGAGCAAAAGGCCAGCAAAAGG
CCAGGAACCGTAAAAAGGCCGCGTTGCTGGCGTTTTTCCATAGGCTCCGCCCCCCTGACGAGCATCACAA
AAATCGACGCTCAAGTCAGAGGTGGCGAAACCCGACAGGACTATAAAGATACCAGGCGTTTCCCCCTGGA
AGCTCCCTCGTGCGCTCTCCTGTTCCGACCCTGCCGCTTACCGGATACCTGTCCGCCTTTCTCCCTTCGG
GAAGCGTGGCGCTTTCTCATAGCTCACGCTGTAGGTATCTCAGTTCGGTGTAGGTCGTTCGCTCCAAGCT
GGGCTGTGTGCACGAACCCCCCGTTCAGCCCGACCGCTGCGCCTTATCCGGTAACTATCGTCTTGAGTCC
AACCCGGTAAGACACGACTTATCGCCACTGGCAGCAGCCACTGGTAACAGGATTAGCAGAGCGAGGTATG
TAGGCGGTGCTACAGAGTTCTTGAAGTGGTGGCCTAACTACGGCTACACTAGAAGGACAGTATTTGGTAT
CTGCGCTCTGCTGAAGCCAGTTACCTTCGGAAAAAGAGTTGGTAGCTCTTGATCCGGCAAACAAACCACC
GCTGGTAGCGGTGGTTTTTTTGTTTGCAAGCAGCAGATTACGCGCAGAAAAAAAGGATCTCAAGAAGATC
CTTTGATCTTTTCTACGGGGTCTGACGCTCAGTGGAACGAAAACTCACGTTAAGGGATTTTGGTCATGAG
ATTATCAAAAAGGATCTTCACCTAGATCCTTTTAAATTAAAAATGAAGTTTTAAATCAATCTAAAGTATA
TATGAGTAAACTTGGTCTGACAGTTACCAATGCTTAATCAGTGAGGCACCTATCTCAGCGATCTGTCTAT
TTCGTTCATCCATAGTTGCCTGACTCCCCGTCGTGTAGATAACTACGATACGGGAGGGCTTACCATCTGG
CCCCAGTGCTGCAATGATACCGCGAGACCCACGCTCACCGGCTCCAGATTTATCAGCAATAAACCAGCCA
GCCGGAAGGGCCGAGCGCAGAAGTGGTCCTGCAACTTTATCCGCCTCCATCCAGTCTATTAATTGTTGCC
GGGAAGCTAGAGTAAGTAGTTCGCCAGTTAATAGTTTGCGCAACGTTGTTGCCATTGCTACAGGCATCGT
GGTGTCACGCTCGTCGTTTGGTATGGCTTCATTCAGCTCCGGTTCCCAACGATCAAGGCGAGTTACATGA
TCCCCCATGTTGTGCAAAAAAGCGGTTAGCTCCTTCGGTCCTCCGATCGTTGTCAGAAGTAAGTTGGCCG
CAGTGTTATCACTCATGGTTATGGCAGCACTGCATAATTCTCTTACTGTCATGCCATCCGTAAGATGCTT
TTCTGTGACTGGTGAGTACTCAACCAAGTCATTCTGAGAATAGTGTATGCGGCGACCGAGTTGCTCTTGC
CCGGCGTCAATACGGGATAATACCGCGCCACATAGCAGAACTTTAAAAGTGCTCATCATTGGAAAACGTT
CTTCGGGGCGAAAACTCTCAAGGATCTTACCGCTGTTGAGATCCAGTTCGATGTAACCCACTCGTGCACC
CAACTGATCTTCAGCATCTTTTACTTTCACCAGCGTTTCTGGGTGAGCAAAAACAGGAAGGCAAAATGCC
GCAAAAAAGGGAATAAGGGCGACACGGAAATGTTGAATACTCATACTCTTCCTTTTTCAATATTATTGAA
GCATTTATCAGGGTTATTGTCTCATGAGCGGATACATATTTGAATGTATTTAGAAAAATAAACAAATAGG
GGTTCCGCGCACATTTCCCCGAAAAGTGC
Features (pLannotate 1.2.2; 29 found; start..end, strand, type, name):
     33..461     -  rep_origin     f1 ori (sequence partly withheld): f1 bacteriophage origin of replication; arrow indicates direction of (+) strand synthesis
    466..623     -  CDS            lacZα (fragment): LacZα fragment of β-galactosidase; lacZ fragment
    626..644     +  promoter       T7 promoter: promoter for bacteriophage T7 RNA polymerase
   1444..4326    -  CDS            mini-white: Drosophila white gene eye color pigment; white; This is a modified version of the white gene lacking part of the first intron.
   4923..4992    +  protein_bind   attB: attB site for the φC31 integrase (Groth et al., 2000) phage φC31 integrase
   5230..5660    +  protein_bind   gypsy insulator: chromatin insulator from Drosophila Su(Hw), CP190, and Mod(mdg4)67.2
   5678..5711    -  protein_bind   loxP: Cre-mediated recombination occurs in the 8-bp core sequence (GCATACAT). Cre recombinase
   5724..5818    +  protein_bind   5X UAS: five tandem copies of the "ScaI site" 17-mer CGGAGTACTGTCCTCCG, an upstream activating sequence (UAS) that efficiently binds yeast Gal4 (Webster et al., 1988; Pfeiffer et al., 2010) GAL4
   5834..5867    -  protein_bind   loxP: Cre-mediated recombination occurs in the 8-bp core sequence (GCATACAT). Cre recombinase
   5880..5974    +  protein_bind   5X UAS: five tandem copies of the "ScaI site" 17-mer CGGAGTACTGTCCTCCG, an upstream activating sequence (UAS) that efficiently binds yeast Gal4 (Webster et al., 1988; Pfeiffer et al., 2010) GAL4
   5998..6236    +  promoter       hsp70 promoter: Drosophila melanogaster hsp70Bb promoter
   6447..10547   +  CDS            Cas9m4: catalytically dead mutant of the Cas9 endonuclease from the Streptococcus pyogenes Type II CRISPR/Cas system RNA-guided DNA-binding protein that lacks endonuclease activity due to the mutations D10A, D839A, H840A, and N863A (Mali et al., 2013)
  10806..11585   +  CDS            RELA (fragment): TF65_HUMAN - Also known as NFKB3. Experimental evidence at protein level: Swiss-Prot protein existence level 1. NF-kappa-B is a pleiotropic transcription factor present in almost all cell types and is the endpoint of a series of signal transduction events that are initiated by a vast array of stimuli related to many biological processes such as inflammation, immunity, differentiation, cell growth, tumorigenesis and apoptosis. NF-kappa-B is a homo- or heterodimeric complex formed by the Rel-like domain- containing proteins RELA/p65, RELB, NFKB1/p105, NFKB1/p50, REL and NFKB2/p52. The heterodime
  11604..12173   +  CDS            Rta AD: transcriptional activation domain from the human herpesvirus 4 (Epstein-Barr virus) replication and transcription activator Rta/BRLF1 (Hardwick et al., 1992; Chavez et al., 2015)
  12200..12274   +  CDS            small t antigen (fragment): SV40 (simian virus 40) small t antigen
  12276..12341   +  intron         small t intron: SV40 (simian virus 40) small t antigen intron
  12471..12491   +  CDS            SV40 NLS: nuclear localization signal of SV40 (simian virus 40) large T antigen
  12498..12632   +  CDS            LT_POVHA (fragment): Protein inferred from homology: Swiss-Prot protein existence level 3. Isoform large T antigen is a key early protein essential for both driving viral replication and inducing cellular transformation. Plays a role in viral genome replication by driving entry of quiescent cells into the cell cycle and by autoregulating the synthesis of viral early mRNA. Displays highly oncogenic activities by corrupting the host cellular checkpoint mechanisms that guard cell division and the transcription, replication, and repair of DNA. Participates in the modulation of cellular gene expression preceeding viral
  12657..12740   +  CDS            large T antigen (fragment): large T antigen from SV40 (simian virus 40)
  12763..12884   +  polyA_signal   SV40 poly(A) signal: SV40 polyadenylation signal
  12906..13336   +  protein_bind   gypsy insulator: chromatin insulator from Drosophila Su(Hw), CP190, and Mod(mdg4)67.2
  13355..13373   -  promoter       T3 promoter: promoter for bacteriophage T3 RNA polymerase
  13416..13438   -  protein_bind   lac operator (fragment): The lac repressor binds to the lac operator to inhibit transcription in E. coli. This inhibition can be relieved by adding lactose or isopropyl-β-D-thiogalactopyranoside (IPTG). lac repressor encoded by lacI
  13442..13472   -  promoter       lac promoter: promoter for the E. coli lac operon
  13487..13508   -  protein_bind   CAP binding site: CAP binding activates transcription in the presence of cAMP. E. coli catabolite activator protein
  13521..13613   -  CDS            lacI (fragment): lac repressor; lacI; The lac repressor binds to the lac operator to inhibit transcription in E. coli. This inhibition can be relieved by adding lactose or isopropyl-β-D-thiogalactopyranoside (IPTG).
  13796..14384   -  rep_origin     ori: high-copy-number ColE1/pMB1/pBR322/pUC origin of replication
  14555..15415   -  CDS            AmpR: β-lactamase; bla; confers resistance to ampicillin, carbenicillin, and related antibiotics
  15416..15520   -  promoter       AmpR promoter: bla
