[The description below was written by a language model from this plasmid's Addgene catalogue record and pLannotate feature annotations shown in this document.]
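Description:
pWalium20-10XUAS-3XFLAG-dCas9-VPR is a Drosophila transgenesis and expression plasmid built on the pWalium20 backbone, designed to deliver a Gal4-inducible CRISPR activator for in vivo CRISPRa in flies. In bacteria it is maintained through a high-copy ColE1/pUC-type origin with ampicillin resistance (AmpR), and it also retains an f1 origin and remnants of a lacZα/lac promoter cloning region flanked by T7 and T3 promoters. For fly work it carries a φC31 attB site, allowing integrase-mediated insertion into a genomic attP landing site, and a mini-white eye-colour marker for identifying transformants.

The expression cassette sits between two gypsy insulators, which help shield it from chromosomal position effects. Two 5X UAS blocks, giving ten Gal4-binding sites in total, lie upstream of an hsp70 promoter. One block is flanked by loxP sites, so Cre could in principle remove it and lower the UAS copy number. The cassette drives a human-codon-optimised, N-terminally 3xFLAG-tagged dCas9-VPR of roughly 5.9 kb. The annotation identifies the nuclease-dead S. pyogenes Cas9m4 variant followed by a RELA (p65) fragment and the Epstein-Barr virus Rta activation domain. The VP64 part of VPR and the FLAG tag are not separately annotated in the feature table. The transcript ends in an SV40 small t intron and SV40 polyadenylation signal, and the T-antigen fragments and NLS annotated there belong to this 3′ region.

Crossed to a Gal4 driver and combined with sgRNAs targeting promoter regions, the transgene allows tissue-specific transcriptional activation of endogenous Drosophila genes.
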