Addgene plasmid #78897: pWalium20-10XUAS-3XFLAG-dCas9-VPR
Purpose: Expresses 3XFLAG-dCas9-VPR (human codon) under 10XUAS control, for in vivo CRISPRa
Depositing lab: Norbert Perrimon. Depositing organization: Harvard Medical School. Publication: In Vivo Transcriptional Activation Using CRISPR/Cas9 in Drosophila. Lin S, Ewen-Campen B, Ni X, Housden BE, Perrimon N. Genetics. 2015 Oct;201(2):433-42. doi: 10.1534/genetics.115.181065. Epub 2015 Aug 5. PubMed 26245833.
Backbone
  Vector backbone: pWalium20
  Backbone manufacturer: Perrimon Lab
  Backbone size w/o insert (bp): 9690
  Vector type: Insect Expression
Growth in bacteria
  Bacterial resistance: Ampicillin, 100 μg/mL
  Growth temperature: 37°C
  Growth strain: DH5alpha
  Copy number: Unknown
Gene/Insert
  Gene/Insert name: dCas9-VPR
  Species: H. sapiens (human)
  Insert size (bp): 5850
  Promoter: 10XUAS
  Tag / fusion protein: 3xFLAG (N terminal on insert)
  Cloning method: Gibson Cloning
  Sequencing primers: 5′ AAACATCCCATATTCAGCCGC; 3′ TTTGTCCAATTATGTCACAC
Resource information
  A portion of this plasmid was derived from a plasmid made by: dCas9-VPR insert cloned from PMID 25730490 into pWalium20 for in vivo Drosophila expression
Terms and licenses: Academic/Nonprofit Terms; Industry Terms: Not Available to Industry
How to cite: pWalium20-10XUAS-3XFLAG-dCas9-VPR was a gift from Norbert Perrimon (Addgene plasmid # 78897 ; http://n2t.net/addgene:78897 ; RRID:Addgene_78897)
