>Addgene plasmid #78897 | pWalium20-10XUAS-3XFLAG-dCas9-VPR | addgene partial sequence | sequence record 154053 | pCasper-hs 5'-GCAACTACTGAAATCTGCCAAG-3'
ACTCTGAATAGGGAATTGGGAATTGAGATCTGTTCTAGAAAACATCCCATAAAACATCCCATATTCAGCC
GCTAGCATGGATGTTTTCCCGCCACCATGGATTACAAGGATCACGATGGCGACTACAAGGACCATGACAT
CGACTATAAGGACGACGACGATAAGATGGCCCCCAAGAAGAAGCGCAAAGTGGGCATCCATGGCGTGCCA
GCCGCCGACAAGAAGTACTCCATTGGGCTCGCTATCGGCACAAACAGCGTCGGCTGGGCCGTCATTACGG
ACGAGTACAAGGTGCCGAGCAAAAAATTCAAAGTTCTGGGCAATACCGATCGCCACAGCATAAAGAAGAA
CCTCATTGGCGCCCTCCTGTTCGACTCCGGGGAGACGGCCGAAGCCACGCGGCTCAAAAGAACAGCACGG
CGCAGATATACCCGCAGAAAGAATCGGATCTGCTACCTGCAGGAGATCTTTAGTAATGAGATGGCTAAGG
TGGATGACTCTTTCTTCCATAGGCTGGAGGAGTCCTTTTTGGTGGAGGAGGATAAAAAGCACGAGCGCCA
CCCAATCTTTGGCAATATCGTGGACGAGGTGGCGTACCATGAAAAGTACCCAACCATATATCATCTGAGG
AAGAAGCTTGTAGACAGTACTGATAAGGCTGACTTGCGGTTGATCTATCTCGCGCTGGCGCATATGATCA
AATTTCGGGGACACTTCCTCATCGAGGGGGACCTGAACCCAGACAACAGCGATGTCGATAAACTCTTTAT
CCAACTGGTTCAGACTTACAATCAGCTTTTCGAAGAGAACCCGATCAACGCATCCGGAGTTGACGCC
