>Addgene plasmid #78897 | pWalium20-10XUAS-3XFLAG-dCas9-VPR | addgene partial sequence | sequence record 154054 | SV40-splice-R2 5'-CACAAACAATTAGAATCAGTAG-3'
TTTATATTTACCTTAGAGCTTTAAATCTCTGTAGGTAGTTTGTCCAATTATGTCACACCACAGAAGTAAG
GTTCCTTCACAAAGATCCCGCGGCTCTAGTTCTTTGCAATTCAAAACAGAGATGTGTCGAAGATGGACAG
TCCTGTGCTGATATGCATGGCATGCAAGAGGCACTCGTCGTTCAGGAAGGTATCCAGAATCTCGTTCAAT
TCCGGGGTCAGGGGTGAGTCCAGGTTCAGATCCTCGGTCATGGACTCAAGTGTGGTTGTCAGCTCATCCA
GATGGCCCCTTGGGGGCGGATGGGAAAGGTCCATTTGGCCACAGATTGCAGCCTCTTCCTTCTGGGGAAT
CACAGTATCGGCCATCTCCCGAAGGGCTTTGACAGCCTGGCTCGTCTCTTCATCGGGATCCTCCAACAGG
TGACTGGCCTCGGGAGTCACTGCGGGCGCTGGATCCAGTGGCTGAGGGACTGGTGCCGGGGTCAGTGACC
CGACTGGCTCATGTACTGGACCGGTTGGTGTTGGTGCGAGGCTGGCGGGGAGTGGGCGGTTGGCCCATGG
ACTTCCTGGAGGATGAAATGGCCGGATTCGTTTTGGCTGGCACACCTCGCGGCCCTCAAACACGTCACTA
ATAGCGGAGCCGGCCTCAGGCTTCGGCAAAAACATCCCTTCCCTGGAATCCCGAGATCCCGATCCGCTAC
CCAGCAGTGCGGAGAAGTCCATGTCGGCGATAGAGCTGAAGTCCTCGTCGCCAGACAGCAGTCCATTA
